Addgene plasmid #180687: pMYT034
Purpose: Encodes LYS2 as a yeast Vector selectable marker to be used in the Ellis MYT system
Depositing lab: Tom Ellis. Depositing organization: Imperial College London. Publication: A Multiplex MoClo Toolkit for Extensive and Flexible Engineering of Saccharomyces cerevisiae. Shaw WM, Khalil AS, Ellis T. ACS Synth Biol. 2023 Nov 6. doi: 10.1021/acssynbio.3c00423. PubMed 37930278.
Backbone
  Vector backbone: pYTK001
  Backbone manufacturer: John Dueber
  Vector type: Synthetic Biology
Growth in bacteria
  Bacterial resistance: Chloramphenicol, 25 μg/mL
  Growth temperature: 37°C
  Growth strain: DH5alpha
  Copy number: High Copy
Gene/Insert
  Gene/Insert name: LYS2
  Species: S. cerevisiae (budding yeast)
  Cloning method: Restriction Enzyme; 5′ cloning site Unknown (unknown if destroyed)
Terms and licenses: Academic/Nonprofit Terms; Industry Terms: Not Available to Industry
How to cite: pMYT034 was a gift from Tom Ellis (Addgene plasmid # 180687 ; http://n2t.net/addgene:180687 ; RRID:Addgene_180687)
