[The description below was written by a language model from this plasmid's Addgene catalogue record and pLannotate feature annotations shown in this document.]
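Description:
pMYT034 is a part plasmid from a multiplex MoClo toolkit (MYT) for engineering Saccharomyces cerevisiae. It is built on the pYTK001 entry-vector backbone of the yeast toolkit and classed as a synthetic biology vector. It is a storage and donor plasmid for E. coli rather than a yeast-replicating vector: the annotated backbone has a high-copy ColE1/pUC-type origin and a chloramphenicol acetyltransferase gene driven by its own cat promoter and followed by a lambda t0 terminator, giving chloramphenicol selection. No yeast origin, centromere or integration homology is annotated. A very short match labelled as an RSF origin fragment sits next to the insert and is probably an incidental annotation rather than a functional second replicon.

The payload is the S. cerevisiae LYS2 gene, which takes up roughly two thirds of the 6.2 kb plasmid. The feature table shows the complete LYS2 coding sequence with the native LYS2 promoter immediately upstream, so the marker is carried as a self-contained expression cassette. A terminator is not separately annotated, although some sequence lies downstream of the coding region. LYS2 encodes alpha-aminoadipate reductase, an enzyme of lysine biosynthesis, so the cassette complements lys2 auxotrophic strains and allows selection on medium lacking lysine.

According to the record, the part serves as the yeast selectable marker for vectors built in the MYT system. In this kind of hierarchical Golden Gate assembly, the marker would be released from the entry plasmid and combined with other standardised parts to build yeast vectors. The record does not state the flanking restriction sites or overhangs that define the part type, and it lists the cloning sites as unknown.
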