Features (pLannotate 1.2.2; 7 found; start..end, strand, type, name):
     36..624     -  rep_origin     ori: high-copy-number ColE1/pMB1/pBR322/pUC origin of replication
    708..805     +  promoter       cat promoter: promoter of the E. coli cat gene encoding chloramphenicol acetyltransferase
    806..1462    +  CDS            cat: CAT_ECOLX - Experimental evidence at protein level: Swiss-Prot protein existence level 1. This enzyme is an effector of chloramphenicol resistance in bacteria. From Escherichia coli. This protein is used as a marker in many commonly used cloning vectors, such as pACYC184.
   1536..1570    +  terminator     lambda t0 terminator: minimal transcription terminator from phage lambda (Scholtissek and Grosse, 1987)
   1717..5892    -  CDS            LYS2: LYS2_YEAST - Experimental evidence at protein level: Swiss-Prot protein existence level 1. Catalyzes the activation of alpha-aminoadipate by ATP- dependent adenylation and the reduction of activated alpha-aminoadipate by NADPH. The activated alpha-aminoadipate is bound to the phosphopantheinyl group of the enzyme itself before it is reduced to (S)-2-amino-6-oxohexanoate. From Saccharomyces cerevisiae (strain ATCC 204508 / S288c) (Baker's yeast).
   5893..6132    -  promoter       LYS2 promoter: S. cerevisiae LYS2
   6145..6196    -  rep_origin     RSF ori (fragment): Plasmids containing the RSF 1030 origin of replication can be propagated in E. coli cells that contain additional plasmids with compatible origins.
>Addgene plasmid #180687 | pMYT034 | addgene full sequence | sequence record 369375 | Addgene NGS Result
GCCAGGAACCGTAAAAAGGCCGCGTTGCTGGCGTTTTTCCATAGGCTCCGCCCCCCTGACGAGCATCACA
AAAATCGACGCTCAAGTCAGAGGTGGCGAAACCCGACAGGACTATAAAGATACCAGGCGTTTCCCCCTGG
AAGCTCCCTCGTGCGCTCTCCTGTTCCGACCCTGCCGCTTACCGGATACCTGTCCGCCTTTCTCCCTTCG
GGAAGCGTGGCGCTTTCTCATAGCTCACGCTGTAGGTATCTCAGTTCGGTGTAGGTCGTTCGCTCCAAGC
TGGGCTGTGTGCACGAACCCCCCGTTCAGCCCGACCGCTGCGCCTTATCCGGTAACTATCGTCTTGAGTC
CAACCCGGTAAGACACGACTTATCGCCACTGGCAGCAGCCACTGGTAACAGGATTAGCAGAGCGAGGTAT
GTAGGCGGTGCTACAGAGTTCTTGAAGTGGTGGCCTAACTACGGCTACACTAGAAGAACAGTATTTGGTA
TCTGCGCTCTGCTGAAGCCAGTTACCTTCGGAAAAAGAGTTGGTAGCTCTTGATCCGGCAAACAAACCAC
CGCTGGTAGCGGTGGTTTTTTTGTTTGCAAGCAGCAGATTACGCGCAGAAAAAAAGGATCTCAAGAAGAT
CCTTTGATCTTTTCTACGGGGTCTGACGCTCAGTGGAACGAAAACTCACGTTAAGGGATTTTGGTCATGA
TTGATCGGGCACGTAAGAGGTTCCAACTTTCACCATAATGAAATAAGATCACTACCGGGCGTATTTTTTG
AGTTATCGAGATTTTCAGGAGCTAAGGAAGCTAAAATGGAGAAAAAAATCACTGGATATACCACCGTTGA
TATATCCCAATGGCATCGTAAAGAACATTTTGAGGCATTTCAGTCAGTTGCTCAATGTACCTATAACCAG
ACCGTTCAGCTGGATATTACGGCCTTTTTAAAGACCGTAAAGAAAAATAAGCACAAGTTTTATCCGGCCT
TTATTCACATTCTTGCCCGCCTGATGAATGCTCATCCGGAATTTCGTATGGCAATGAAAGACGGTGAGCT
GGTGATATGGGATAGTGTTCACCCTTGTTACACCGTTTTCCATGAGCAAACTGAAACGTTTTCATCGCTC
TGGAGTGAATACCACGACGATTTCCGGCAGTTTCTACACATATATTCGCAAGATGTGGCGTGTTACGGTG
AAAACCTGGCCTATTTCCCTAAAGGGTTTATTGAGAATATGTTTTTCGTTTCAGCCAATCCCTGGGTGAG
TTTCACCAGTTTTGATTTAAACGTGGCCAATATGGACAACTTCTTCGCCCCCGTTTTCACCATGGGCAAA
TATTATACGCAAGGCGACAAGGTGCTGATGCCGCTGGCGATTCAGGTTCATCATGCCGTTTGTGATGGCT
TCCATGTCGGCAGAATGCTTAATGAATTACAACAGTACTGCGATGAGTGGCAGGGCGGGGCGTAATTTGA
TATCGAGCTCGCTTGGACTCCTGTTGATAGATCCAGTAATGACCTCAGAACTCCATCTGGATTTGTTCAG
AACGCTCGGTTGCCGCCGGGCGTTTTTTATTGGTGAAGACATACTCTATTTTATTCTCTTATTATATATT
ATTCTCGGAGTTTTTAAGTGACATCACCCGAAAAGAAGCTAAGTCTTTCTCCTAATTCATATTTAATTAT
TGTACATGGACATATCATACGTAATGCTCAACCTTAAGCTGCTGCGGAGCTTCCACGAGCACCAGCACCT
GAAGCAACTAGACTTATTTGCGCTTGAGTTAGTTCTATACTTGGCAGTGGAAGTTTGTCATTATGAGTTG
GTGGAGGTAAAAATCCAACCTTGTTTAAAAATGCAATATATATACCAACCTCTTCTGGAGTAACACCTAT
TCCATTAGACCAATCAACACCTGTCCATGCGGTGTCTTTCTTTAAAGATGCCACGGCGTTCCTATCGTCT
AGTTCCGGAGCTTTGGTACTTTCAGGTAAGTTGTCTAAGACCATGTGTAGCAAAGGATACAACGCATTTT
CTTCATTCCTGTCAATAACAGACGCCTCCAATGATTTCTTCCATTTAGAATAGCTTTCGATTTCGACATC
GTAACCATAATCGTGTAAAGTATACAAGTAGTCTTTGAATAATATTCTTGGGTGACCCGTTACTTGAGCA
ACGGCCAATTCATTTTCTTTGGGAGGATTCAAAGACGTAGCAACAACAACACGAGCAACATGATCTACTG
GAACCATATTCACGGAATTTTCGATATCTGGAATCTTACCTAATTGGACTGAACCTTTCAAAAATCTCAA
TAAGAAATCATCTGTGTTTGAAGAACCATTGGCAGAGGCACCTGTTACGTAACCTGGTCTGACAATACAC
CCACGTAGGCCCCTTTCACCTGCACGTCTAATGATGTACTCAGCAGCCCATTTGGACTGACCATATCCAC
CAGTGAGCCCGCTTGCAGAGTTCATTAAATCGTCTGATTCTAAAATGCCTGGCTTCCCTTCGCTAACAAG
TTTATCTGACAAATTAAAGTAGTATTCAGTGTCAAGAGTAGAAGTGGAGGAAACAAAGTCAAAGAACTTT
GGCTTGCCGACGGCGGCTAAGCTCATAACATTGATAGTTGAAATAACATTTGGATCTCTCAATTTGGCAT
ATGGATAAACCCAGTGAACTAACGCACCATTATGGATAATTATATCAACTGTGTTTGCCAAATCCATCCA
CTTCTCATCTGAAAGACCAAATTGGCTTTTAGATAAATCGCCTAATACAACTTTAATATTTGAGGCAAAT
TTTTCGTTCCAAGTACCATAGGTGATACCTGCCTTTTGTAATCTTGCAAATGCAGCTTCTTCATCCTTGG
CCCTGACGTGGGCAAACACTTTGAAACTGTAGTTCTTTGGAGAACGTCCTAACAAATCTGCAAGGATGTA
GGAGCCCAGAAATCCTGTGACACCGGTAACAAACACATTAATTGTTGTTTTTCCTTCGGCACTATTAGGT
TCAACAAAATATTCCCTAGAGGGGTACGAACTTGGTAGCGTTTCAACCAATTTCTTGGCATCTTCCGCAT
AATTTGCAGTGACATTTTCGACGACCTCACCTTGAGATGATCCACCCGATGATTTAATTCTGTCAATTTC
CGCGGCAAAGGCCTTTATCGTTGGATACTTGAAAATTGTGCCCAATGGTAAATCAACTTGCAGCTTTTTC
TTTAAGGTAAAAATCATTTTGGTAGCCAAGATAGAATGACCACCTAAATCGAAAAACGAATCATCTGGTG
ATACAGATGCTGGCTTGGTAGGTAATATACTTAACCATAAGTCTCTAACCTCGCGCTCAACATTGGTAAA
CTGAGAGTCGTCAGTTTCAGAAACTGTATTTTCAGCTACCAAATTTAATTGCTTGGGAGTTGGGAATTGA
AGTTTAGGCTTATCAACTTTACCATTTGGATTCAATGGTAGTTTATCCATAACCACAATCAAGGAAGGCA
TAGCATAGCTAGCCAATCTTTTCTTTAAGAAAGTCCTGATGTCCTTGGATAAAAGATGGTAACCGATTAA
GCCCTTAACTATAGGGTCAGTTTCAACCTCCTTTGGAACATCACTTTGGAACTTAGACAAGTCATCTGGC
TTGTCAAATCTTGGGACCATAAATGTGATCAATGTTGGCTCATTGTCGGCATTTTTGCGAACTAAAGTAA
TGTTTTCTCTTACCAATGGATGTTGGGAAATGTGCGTATCTATTTCTCCTAATTCGATTCTGAACCCACG
AATTTTAACTTGATCATCAGCCCTACCGCAACATTCACAGTCACCGTTTGGTAGATAACGACCTAAATCA
CCCGTTCTGTACAATCTATCTCTTGGACCTAACCAGAATTGTCTCCAAGGTTCACCATTATCCTTATCCA
AATAATTCCAGTGATCTTTTTCAACAAACCAGTTGTTCACAAATTTTTCTTTATTCAATTCTGGTAATCC
TCTATAACCTTCGGCCAAACCACCTGCACGAACATAAATCTCACCTATTTCGCCAATACCACATATTTGA
GTACGATCGTTCCTGTTAACAACTAATAGCTGAACGTTCAACATACCTTTACCAGCAGGCATGACATCTT
TCAATTTTTTCAAAAAGTTTGGATCGTCATTTTTTGATTTAACTTCGAAATAAGAAACTGCACGCTGTGT
TTCAGTGGTACCGTACATATTAACAATACGGCAATTTTCTGCCAAGGTTTGTAACCTCAGACAATCACGT
TTTGTTAAAATGTCACCCACAAAGAACGCATGATGTAACTTAGGGAATGGTGTAGTAGCTTGGGCAGTAA
GTAATTGACCCATGGCAGGTGTTAAATGGGTAACTGTGCAACCATACTTACTCATCCATTCCGCTAAACG
GCCCGGTGTACCAATATCATCTTGAGTAGGGACATACAATTGGGCACCTAAAAATAATGGTGTAAACATA
TCTCTTTGAATTGGATCATGTGCAATACCGCTCAGCATTGTGAATTTATCATTTTCTGTTAAGTTGAACC
TTTTGGACATCCAATTGAAATAATAAGCCAAGGAAAAATGTCTACCAAGAACACCCTTAGGAATACCTTC
GGAACCAGATGTGAAAGATAGGGTTGGGTTGGAATCTGGTCCAACTACAACACCTGTTCTGGTGTCTTTG
TAGTGATCATATGGAGCCAAAACATCCTCGCCATTGTCCAATTTGCCACCTTCAATGGTACCATTTTCTT
GAATAGCGATGGAATTGATTCTTGAAACAATCTCCAATTCATCATTGATGTAATCTTCTACCAATTGATC
CAATTGTCCAGCAGCTCTAATAACAATCAACCCACGTGGTTTAGCAACACCTAAGTAAATGGTTTGTCTG
GCTGGGGGATATGCAGGGTCGATAACTGAAAAGGTTGCGCCGGCTTTCAAGACACCCATCACACATACCA
TCAAATCCACACCCCTAGAAGAATAGATCATCACTACATCACCTCTTTTGATACCTGTTTTAATCAAATA
ATGGGCAACTATGTTAGAAGTGCGGTTGATGTCGCGATAAGTGAAAGAACGGGACTTGTCGGAATTTAGT
GTTGGAGTCTCCACAACACAGGTTCTCTCTGGGAAGGCTTCAGCATTGTCCTGGAAAATGTCGTGAATAC
ACCCCACGAAATCGCACCAGCCCAAGTTCTTAGTTGGATCAGGTAAACTATCCTTGGATGATGCGGTGAT
CAGAGAGATTTTAGTTATGCAATTGGATGGATCGCTTAGCGCAGCAGTCAAATATTGAGTAAATTGGTCC
GCAACAATGGTTACTCTTTCATTCGAATACAGTAAGCTGTTATAAATTAAGTTCAAAACATGCGCATTAT
TACTGGTATCCAAATTCAAAGCAAAGTCCACTAAATGATGCTTGAACTCGTCTAATTTGAAATCTTGGTT
TTCCAAAAAGGCCAAACGGAACAACTGAGGGGTCCTTTCCAAATCTTGGCAACTTTGAATTTTTTCAGCT
AGCTCGTCAAAGGAAAAATTGGCCTCAATAGAATTGAGCTTGTTCAACTCATTGTTAATTGTAGAATACA
GCTCATTAAATGACCACGTTGGTTGAATATTGAATCTTAAGATTTTGTTATTCGCAATATAAAGAACAAT
ATCATCGTCACCGGTTACTCTATATATCAATGCAGCCCATACACTCAAAGCGACAGCGTATTTGTTAGAA
AAACTATCATGAGGCACATCGAGCTGAGGTAGCTGTAACGAATATGTAGCTTGTTTCGTATAAGGTTCTT
GTTGTGGGCGTAAAAAGTCATGTGGTAACACTGAAAGAGTTGGATTATCCAACTTCTCTATCCAGACCTT
TTCGTTAGTCATTAGTGAGTAACTCTGTGATATCTCTCTATAATTAGCAGTTTTTCACTGAAATTCCAGG
AAAGGTAATAAACTCAGATTTTTTTTTATACTATTGGCTGCTTGTTACTTATATATCTTGAACTTCTCCC
AGCGGGTCTTGAAATACATTTGGGCGATGTTCATGTTCATTAGGCAGGTATTTCGACATTGAGTCACACG
CGAAAAACCGCCGGAATTTTTTATGTAATTGCAAGTGGAATTTGTAATGTCTTCACGGTTATCCACAGAA
TCAGGGGATAACGCAGGAAAGAACATGTGAGCAAAAGGCCAGCAAAAG
